Addgene plasmid #48653: PM-ST1!TA
Purpose: Bacterial ST1 crRNA expression: targets ST1 to protospacer A (TACCATCTCAAGCTTGTTGA), p15A/chloramphenicol
Depositing lab: George Church. Depositing organization: Harvard Medical School. Publication: Orthogonal Cas9 proteins for RNA-guided gene regulation and editing. Esvelt KM, Mali P, Braff JL, Moosburner M, Yaung SJ, Church GM. Nat Methods. 2013 Sep 29. doi: 10.1038/nmeth.2681. PubMed 24076762.
Backbone
  Vector backbone: p15A-cat
  Total vector size (bp): 2756
  Vector type: CRISPR
Growth in bacteria
  Bacterial resistance: Chloramphenicol, 25 μg/mL
  Growth temperature: 37°C
  Growth strain: DH5alpha
  Copy number: Unknown
Gene/Insert
  Gene/Insert name: Bacterial ST1 crRNA to prototspacer A
  Species: Synthetic
  Insert size (bp): 66
  Promoter: J23100 promoter
  Cloning method: Unknown
  Sequencing primers: 5′ p15A-F; 3′ CAT-R
Terms and licenses: Academic/Nonprofit Terms; Industry Terms: Not Available to Industry
How to cite: PM-ST1!TA was a gift from George Church (Addgene plasmid # 48653 ; http://n2t.net/addgene:48653 ; RRID:Addgene_48653)
