[The description below was written by a language model from this plasmid's Addgene catalogue record and pLannotate feature annotations shown in this document.]
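Description:
PM-ST1!TA is a small bacterial CRISPR plasmid (about 2.76 kb) built on a p15A-cat backbone and designed to express a single crRNA for the Streptococcus thermophilus CRISPR1 (ST1) Cas9 system in E. coli. It replicates from the p15A origin, which is compatible with ColE1-type plasmids and so allows co-maintenance with separate plasmids in the same cell. Selection is by chloramphenicol, through a chloramphenicol acetyltransferase gene driven by its own cat promoter. The annotation also picks up short fragments resembling an RSF origin and a β-lactamase coding sequence. These are partial matches and are not recorded as functional elements.

The payload is a 66 bp synthetic insert encoding a crRNA whose spacer directs ST1 Cas9 to a defined target called protospacer A. The catalogue lists the constitutive synthetic J23100 promoter as the driver. The automated annotation labels the corresponding region as a fragment of the closely related J23119 promoter, which probably reflects sequence similarity within the same promoter family. Downstream, the table marks a partial match to the ST1 guide RNA scaffold, consistent with the crRNA repeat portion, followed by a tonB terminator fragment. Copies of rrnB terminator sequences with adjacent 5S rRNA segments flank the expression and resistance cassettes, insulating them from read-through transcription.

No Cas9 or tracrRNA is annotated on the plasmid, so these components would have to be provided separately. The construct comes from work characterising orthogonal Cas9 proteins for RNA-guided gene regulation and editing. There, a targeting plasmid of this kind would serve to test ST1 Cas9 activity and specificity against a matching protospacer in bacteria.
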