Features (pLannotate 1.2.2; 13 found; start..end, strand, type, name):
     30..54      +  promoter       J23119(SpeI) promoter (fragment): bacterial promoter (Registry of Standard Biological Parts BBa J23119) modified to end with an SpeI site
    106..141     +  misc_RNA       St1 gRNA scaffold (fragment): guide RNA scaffold for the Streptococcus thermophilus CRISPR/Cas9 system (Esvelt et al., 2013)
    180..202     +  terminator     tonB terminator (fragment): bidirectional E. coli tonB-P14 transcription terminator
    239..266     -  terminator     rrnB T2 terminator: transcription terminator T2 from the E. coli rrnB gene
    358..444     -  terminator     rrnB T1 terminator: Escherichia coli rrnB; transcription terminator T1 from the E. coli rrnB gene
    446..561     -  ncRNA          5S rRNA: Accession: RF00001 - 5S ribosomal RNA
    665..767     +  promoter       cat promoter: promoter of the E. coli cat gene encoding chloramphenicol acetyltransferase
    768..1427    +  CDS            CmR: chloramphenicol acetyltransferase; cat; confers resistance to chloramphenicol
   1437..1523    -  terminator     rrnB T1 terminator: Escherichia coli rrnB; transcription terminator T1 from the E. coli rrnB gene
   1525..1640    -  ncRNA          5S rRNA: Accession: RF00001 - 5S ribosomal RNA
   1804..1859    -  rep_origin     RSF ori (fragment): Plasmids containing the RSF 1030 origin of replication can be propagated in E. coli cells that contain additional plasmids with compatible origins.
   1947..2492    -  rep_origin     p15A ori: Plasmids containing the medium-copy-number p15A origin of replication can be propagated in E. coli cells that contain a second plasmid with the ColE1 origin.
   2658..2693    -  CDS            bla(M) (fragment): β-lactamase lacking the signal sequence; bla(M); allows cytosolic expression of β-lactamase
>Addgene plasmid #48653 | PM-ST1!TA | depositor full sequence | sequence record 71702 | PM-ST1!TA sequence 2755 bps
GACAATGAAAACGTTAGTCATGGCGCGCCTTGACGGCTAGCTCAGTCCTAGGTACAGTGCTAGCTTAATG
CTCGCAGAATTCATTTACCATCTCAAGCTTGTTGAGTTTTTGTACTCTCAAGATTTAAGTAACTGTACAA
CCCGCCGCTATGGTCCCACGTAGAGCATACGGAAAAAAAAGTCAAAAGCCTCCGACCGGAGGTCGGCCTT
ACTTGCTAGCAGAGTTTGTAGAAACGCAAAAAGGCCATCCGTCAGGATGGCCTTCTGCTTAATTTGATGC
CTGGCAGTTTATGGCGGGCGTCCTGCCCGCCACCCTCCGGGCCGTTGCTTCGCAACGTTCAAATCCGCTC
CCGGCGGATTTGTCCTACTCAGGAGAGCGTTCACCGACAAACAACAGATAAAACGAAAGGCCCAGTCTTT
CGACTGAGCCTTTCGTTTTATTTGATGCCTGGCAGTTCCCTACTCTCGCATGGGGAGACCCCACACTACC
ATCGGCGCTACGGCGTTTCACTTCTGAGTTCGGCATGGGGTCAGGTGGGACCACCGCGCTACTGCCGCCA
GGCAAATTCTGTTTTATCAGACCGCTTCTGCGTTCTGATTTAATCTGTATCAGGCTGAAAATCTTCTCTC
ATCCGCCAAAACAGCCCCGTAGAAAAAGGGACGTTGATCGGCACGTAAGAGGTTCCAACTTTCACCATAA
TGAAATAAGATCACTACCGGGCGTATTTTTTGAGTTATCGAGATTTTCAGGAGCTAAGGAAGCTAAAATG
GAGAAAAAAATCACTGGATATACCACCGTTGATATATCCCAATGGCATCGTAAAGAACATTTTGAGGCAT
TTCAGTCAGTTGCTCAATGTACCTATAACCAGACCGTTCAGCTGGATATTACGGCCTTTTTAAAGACCGT
AAAGAAAAATAAGCACAAGTTTTATCCGGCCTTTATTCACATTCTTGCCCGCCTGATGAATGCTCATCCG
GAATTCCGTATGGCAATGAAAGACGGTGAGCTGGTGATATGGGATAGTGTTCACCCTTGTTACACCGTTT
TCCATGAGCAAACTGAAACGTTTTCATCGCTCTGGAGTGAATACCACGACGATTTCCGGCAGTTTCTACA
CATATATTCGCAAGATGTGGCGTGTTACGGTGAAAACCTGGCCTATTTCCCTAAAGGGTTTATTGAGAAT
ATGTTTTTCGTCTCAGCCAATCCCTGGGTGAGTTTCACCAGTTTTGATTTAAACGTGGCCAATATGGACA
ACTTCTTCGCCCCCGTTTTCACCATGGGCAAATATTATACGCAAGGCGACAAGGTGCTGATGCCGCTGGC
GATTCAGGTTCATCATGCCGTCTGTGATGGCTTCCATGTCGGCAGAATGCTTAATGAATTACAACAGTAC
TGCGATGAGTGGCAGGGCGGGGCGTAATTCCGGCGGATTTGTCCTACTCAGGAGAGCGTTCACCGACAAA
CAACAGATAAAACGAAAGGCCCAGTCTTTCGACTGAGCCTTTCGTTTTATTTGATGCCTGGCAGTTCCCT
ACTCTCGCATGGGGAGACCCCACACTACCATCGGCGCTACGGCGTTTCACTTCTGAGTTCGGCATGGGGT
CAGGTGGGACCACCGCGCTACTGCCGCCAGGCAAATTCTGTTTTATCAGACCGCTTCTGCGTTCTGATTT
AATCTGTATCAGGCTGAAAATCTTCTCTCATCCGCCAAAACAGCCCTCGGGACGGATCGCTTCATGTGGC
AGGAGAAAAAAGGCTGCACCGGTGCGTCAGCAGAATATGTGATACAGGATATATTCCGCTTCCTCGCTCA
CTGACTCGCTACGCTCGGTCGTTCGACTGCGGCGAGCGGAAATGGCTTACGAACGGGGCGGAGATTTCCT
GGAAGATGCCAGGAAGATACTTAACAGGGAAGTGAGAGGGCCGCGGCAAAGCCGTTTTTCCATAGGCTCC
GCCCCCCTGACAAGCATCACGAAATCTGACGCTCAAATCAGTGGTGGCGAAACCCGACAGGACTATAAAG
ATACCAGGCGTTTCCCCCTGGCGGCTCCCTCGTGCGCTCTCCTGTTCCTGCCTTTCGGTTTACCGGTGTC
ATTCCGCTGTTATGGCCGCGTTTGTCTCATTCCACGCCTGACACTCAGTTCCGGGTAGGCAGTTCGCTCC
AAGCTGGACTGTATGCACGAACCCCCCGTTCAGTCCGACCGCTGCGCCTTATCCGGTAACTATCGTCTTG
AGTCCAACCCGGAAAGACATGCAAAAGCACCACTGGCAGCAGCCACTGGTAATTGATTTAGAGGAGTTAG
TCTTGAAGTCATGCGCCGGTTAAGGCTAAACTGAAAGGACAAGTTTTGGTGACTGCGCTCCTCCAAGCCA
GTTACCTCGGTTCAAAGAGTTGGTAGCTCAGAGAACCTTCGAAAAACCGCCCTGCAAGGCGGTTTTTTCG
TTTTCAGAGCAAGAGATTACGCGCAGACCAAAACGATCTCAAGAAGATCATCTTATTAAGGGGTCTGACG
CTCAGTGGAACGAAAACTCACGTTAAGGGATTTTGGTCATGAGATTATCAAAAAGGATCTTCACCTAGAT
CCTTTTAAATTAAAAATGAAGTTTTAAATCAATCTAAAGTATATATGAGTAAACTTGGTCTGACAGTTAC
CAATGCTTAATCAGTGAGGCACCTATCTCAGCGGAACCGCTCTAGATTTCAGTGCAATTTATCTCTTCAA
ATGTAGCACCTGAAGTCAGCCCGGC
