>Addgene plasmid #48653 | PM-ST1!TA | addgene partial sequence | sequence record 72714 | p15A-F 5'-gattacgcgcagaccaaaac-3'
GGGTCTGACGCTCAGTGGAACGAAAACTCACGTTAAGGGATTTTGGTCATGAGATTATCAAAAAGGATCT
TCACCTAGATCCTTTTAAATTAAAAATGAAGTTTTAAATCAATCTAAAGTATATATGAGTAAACTTGGTC
TGACAGTTACCAATGCTTAATCAGTGAGGCACCTATCTCAGCGGAACCGCTCTAGATTTCAGTGCAATTT
ATCTCTTCAAATGTAGCACCTGAAGTCAGCCCGGCGACAATGAAAACGTTAGTCATGGCGCGCCTTGACG
GCTAGCTCAGTCCTAGGTACAGTGCTAGCTTAATGCTCGCAGAATTCATTTACCATCTCAAGCTTGTTGA
GTTTTTGTACTCTCAAGATTTAAGTAACTGTACAACCCGCCGCTATGGTCCCACGTAGAGCATACGGAAA
AAAAAGTCAAAAGCCTCCGACCGGAGGTCGGCCTTACTTGCTAGCAGAGTTTGTAGAAACGCAAAAAGGC
CATCCGTCAGGATGGCCTTCTGCTTAATTTGATGCCTGGCAGTTTATGGCGGGCGTCCTGCCCGCCACCC
TCCGGGCCGTTGCTTCGCAACGTTCAAATCCGCTCCCGGCGGATTTGTCCTACTCAGGAGAGCGTTCACC
GACAAACAACAGATAAAACGAAAGGCCCAGTCTTTCGACTGAGCCTTTCGTTTTATTTGATGCCTGGCAG
TTCCCTACTCTCGCATGGGGAGACCCCACACTACCATCGGCGCTACGGCGTTTCACTTCTGAGTTCGGCA
TGGGGTCAGGTGGGACCACCGCGCTACTGCCGCCAGGCAAATTCTGTTTTATCAGACCGCTTCTGCGTTC
TGATTTAATCTGTATCAGGCTGAAAATCTTCTCTCATCCGCCAAAACAGCCCCGTAGAAAA
